Addgene plasmid #26910: pJV62
Depositing lab: Graham Hatfull. Publication: Efficient point mutagenesis in mycobacteria using single-stranded DNA recombineering: characterization of antimycobacterial drug targets. van Kessel JC, Hatfull GF. Mol Microbiol. 2008 Mar . 67(5):1094-107. 10.1111/j.1365-2958.2008.06109.x PubMed 18221264.
Backbone
  Vector backbone: pLAM12
  Backbone size w/o insert (bp): 6758
  Vector type: Bacterial Expression
  Selectable markers: Kanamycin
Growth in bacteria
  Bacterial resistance: Kanamycin, 50 μg/mL
  Growth temperature: 37°C
  Growth strain: DH5alpha
  Copy number: High Copy
Gene/Insert
  Gene/Insert name: Che9c gene 61
  Species: Mycobacteriophage
  Insert size (bp): 1061
  Cloning method: Restriction Enzyme; 5′ cloning site NdeI (not destroyed); 3′ cloning site NheI (not destroyed)
  Sequencing primers: 5′ sequence; 3′ sequence
Terms and licenses: Academic/Nonprofit Terms; Industry Terms: Not Available to Industry
How to cite: pJV62 was a gift from Graham Hatfull (Addgene plasmid # 26910 ; http://n2t.net/addgene:26910 ; RRID:Addgene_26910)
