[The description below was written by a language model from this plasmid's Addgene catalogue record and pLannotate feature annotations shown in this document.]
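Description:
pJV62 is a bacterial expression plasmid built on the pLAM12 backbone that carries gene 61 of mycobacteriophage Che9c, inserted as a fragment of about 1.06 kb between NdeI and NheI sites that both remain intact. The associated publication concerns single-stranded DNA recombineering for point mutagenesis in mycobacteria, so the plasmid's evident role is to supply the phage-encoded recombination function that lets introduced oligonucleotides be incorporated into the mycobacterial genome, for example to create defined mutations in drug-target genes. The record does not describe the biochemical activity of the gene 61 product.

The sequenced record is about 7.8 kb, consistent with the stated backbone plus insert, but the automated annotation identifies only five features and does not mark the Che9c gene itself. For propagation in E. coli there is a high-copy ColE1/pUC-type origin, and selection is by kanamycin through the aph(3')-Ia aminoglycoside phosphotransferase gene, next to which lies a short remnant of a Tn903 transposition gene that presumably came along with the resistance cassette. An rrnB T1 terminator sits upstream of the kanamycin marker, after an unannotated stretch in which the insert could lie, where it would stop read-through transcription.

The annotation also detects a Mycolicibacterium smegmatis amiS-like coding sequence, a gene of the amidase locus, which suggests that acetamidase regulatory sequences drive expression. However, neither the promoter nor any mycobacterial origin of replication is stated in the catalogue fields or annotated in the feature table, and roughly the first half of the plasmid carries no annotation at all.
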