Features (pLannotate 1.2.2; 5 found; start..end, strand, type, name):
   3914..4552    +  CDS            AMIS_MYCSM: Protein inferred from homology: Swiss-Prot protein existence level 3. Possible transporter that might be responsible for the adsorption of amidase substrates or release of their hydrolysis products. From Mycolicibacterium smegmatis (Mycobacterium smegmatis).
   5700..5746    +  terminator     rrnB T1 terminator: transcription terminator T1 from the E. coli rrnB gene
   5907..6722    +  CDS            KanR: aminoglycoside phosphotransferase; aph(3')-Ia; confers resistance to kanamycin in bacteria or G418 (Geneticin®) in eukaryotes
   6863..7006    +  CDS            TRA2_ECOLX (fragment): Protein predicted: Swiss-Prot protein existence level 4. Required for transposition of transposon Tn903. From Escherichia coli.
   7053..7641    +  rep_origin     ori: high-copy-number ColE1/pMB1/pBR322/pUC origin of replication
>Addgene plasmid #26910 | pJV62 | addgene full sequence | sequence record 142356 | Addgene NGS results
AACGCGTGAGCCCACCAGCTCCGTAAGTTCGGGCGCTGTGTGGCTCGTACCCGCGCATTCAGGCGGCAGG
GGGTCTAACGGGTCTAAGGCGGCGTGTACGGCCGCCACAGCGGCTCTCAGCGGCCCGGAAACGTCCTCGA
AACGACGCATGTGTTCCTCCTGGTTGGTACAGGTGGTTGGGGGTGCTCGGCTGTCGCTGGTGTTCCACCA
CCAGGGCTCGACGGGAGAGCGGGGGAGTGTGCAGTTGTGGGGTGGCCCCTCAGCGAAATATCTGACTTGG
AGCTCGTGTCGGACCATACACCGGTGATTAATCGTGGTCTACTACCAAGCGTGAGCCACGTCGCCGACGA
ATTTGAGCAGCTCTGGCTGCCGTACTGGCCGCTGGCAAGCGACGATCTGCTCGAGGGGATCTACCGCCAA
AGCCGCGCGTCGGCCCTAGGCCGCCGGTACATCGAGGCGAACCCAACAGCGCTGGCAAACCTGCTGGTCG
TGGACGTAGACCATCCAGACGCAGCGCTCCGAGCGCTCAGCGCCCGGGGGTCCCATCCGCTGCCCAACGC
GATCGTGGGCAATCGCGCCAACGGCCACGCACACGCAGTGTGGGCACTCAACGCCCCTGTTCCACGCACC
GAATACGCGCGGCGTAAGCCGCTCGCATACATGGCGGCGTGCGCCGAAGGCCTTCGGCGCGCCGTCGATG
GCGACCGCAGTTACTCAGGCCTCATGACCAAAAACCCCGGCCACATCGCCTGGGAAACGGAATGGCTCCA
CTCAGATCTCTACACACTCAGCCACATCGAGGCCGAGCTCGGCGCGAACATGCCACCGCCGCGCTGGCGT
CAGCAGACCACGTACAAAGCGGCTCCGACGCCGCTAGGGCGGAATTGCGCACTGTTCGATTCCGTCAGGT
TGTGGGCCTATCGTCCCGCCCTCATGCGGATCTACCTGCCGACCCGGAACGTGGACGGACTCGGCCGCGC
GATCTATGCCGAGTGCCACGCGCGAAACGCCGAATTTCCGTGCAACGACGTGTGTCCCGGACCGCTACCG
GACAGCGAGGTCCGCGCCATCGCCAACAGCATTTGGCGTTGGATCACAACCAAGTCGCGCATTTGGGCGG
ACGGGATCGTGGTCTACGAGGCCACACTCAGTGCGCGCCAGTCGGCCATCTCGCGGAAGGGCGCAGCAGC
GCGCACGGCGGCGAGCACAGTTGCGCGGCGCGCAAAGTCCGCGTCAGCCATGGAGGCATTGCTATGAGCG
ACGGCTACAGCGACGGCTACAACCGGCAGCCGACTGTCCGCAAAAAGCGGCGCGTGACCGCCGCCGAAGG
CGCTCGAATCACCGGACTATCCGAACGCCACGTCGTCCGGCTCGTGGCGCAGGAACGCAGCGAGTGGCTC
GCCGAGCAGGCTGCACGCCGCGAACGCATCCGCGCCTATCACGACGACGAGGGCCACTCTTGGCCGCAAA
CGGCCAAACATTTCGGGCTGCATCTGGACACCGTTAAGCGACTCGGCTATCGGGCGAGGAAAGAGCGTGC
GGCAGAACAGGAAGCGGCTCAAAAGGCCCACAACGAAGCCGACAATCCACCGCTGTTCTAACGCAATTGG
GGAGCGGGTGTCGCGGGGGTTCCGTGGGGGGTTCCGTTGCAACGGGTCGGACAGGTAAAAGTCCTGGTAG
ACGCTAGTTTTCTGGTTTGGGCCATGCCTGTCTCGTTGCGTGTTTCGTTGCGCCCGTTTTGAATACCAGC
CAGACGAGACGGGGTTCTACGAATCTTGGTCGATACCAAGCCATTTCCGCTGAATATCGGGGAGCTCACC
GCCAGAATCGGTGGTTGTGGTGATGTACGTGGCGAACTCCGTTGTAGTGCCTGTGGTGGCATCCGTGGCG
CGGCCGCGGTACCAGATCTTTAAATCTAGATAAAGAAGTGACGCGGTCTCAAGCGTCGAGCGTCGCCAGC
GTGTCGAGGATGTCGAAGTCGTAGCCGTCGGCGCTGGCGATGTAGACCTGCTGGTCGAATTGACTGTCGC
GCATACACATCGGGCCCCGGGGCCCGTCGAACCCGACATCGTGCGCGGATGCCATCAGGTCCGGTATCTC
GGGGGAGTGGGCCCGCTGGAAGATGGCCTCGAGCGCAAGCAGACCCTCGTAACAGGATTCGGCCATCGCG
TTGAGCGGTGGCGCGTCGGCGCCGTAGCGGGCGACGTAGCTGCCCATCAGGTCCATGGCACCCGCGGTGG
CCAGTGAACTGAAGTACGCCGCGGCGACATAGAGGTTTTCGGTGGAGCCGGCGCCGCTGGCCAGCAGCAT
GTTCTCCTCCATCAGCGGGCTGAACCGCGCCATGCGGTCGTGCCCGCCGGCGCGCGCGAACTCGCGGTTG
AACAACACGGCGTCCTGGCCGACGAGCAGCATCAACACGGCCTGCGCCCCCGACGCGATGGCCTTGCGGA
CAGGTGCGCGGAAATCGTCGGTGCCGTACGGGACGTAGATCTCCCGTCTGAGCTCGAGGTCCAGATCTCG
GCAGTACGCGCGGGCGGCCGCGGCGGAACGGCGCGGCCAGATGTAGTCATCGCCGACCAGGCACCAGGAC
CGGATGCCGAAGTGGTCGCGCAGCCAGGCGAGCGCGGGCGCGATCTGGATCTGCGGTGTCTCGCCTGTGC
AGAACACGCCCGGTGTGCGTTCACCGCCCTCGTACAACGAGGTGTAGACGTACGGGATGCGGTCGCGGAC
CACCGGGGAGATGCGGTTGCGCACGGCCGAGATGTGCCAGCCGGTCACGGCGTCGAGACCGTGACCTCGC
AACCGGTCGGCGACGGTCCGGGCGACGTCGTCGCCGGGCGCTCCGCCGTCGAGCACCTCGATGGTGACCT
TGCGGCCCTGCAGGCCGCCTCGGTCGTTGACCTCCTTGGCCGCGAGCTCGGCCACGGCCTCGCACGAAGG
CGCGAAGATTCCCGCTGGCCCTTGAAGCGGAATCACCAGCCCGACGCGGAACTCAACCTCGCCGTCCTGC
ACTCCAGATCACCGTCGATCCCGTGTAGTCTGCGCTTCAAAGCTTTCTAGCAGAAATAATTCATTCTGAA
CAGACCCCGCCGTCGACACGAGGAGACACCCACCATGGCCGCCGGACAGCAGCGCCGCCCCAACCTCCTG
CTGCCGTTGGTGCGTCTGACCCACCTCGCGGAGTCGGCGATCGAACGCGTGCTCGCGGACTCGTCGCTCA
AGATCGAGGACTGGCGCGTGCTCGACGAGTTGGCCGGACGGCGCACCGTGCCCATGAGCGATCTCGCGCA
GGCCACGCTGATCACGGGTCCGACTCTCACCAGAACCGTCGATCGCCTTGTGTCGCAAGGGATCATCTAC
CGGACTGCCGATCTGCATGACCGCCGGCGGGTGCTCGTGGCGTTGACCCCGCGGGGGCGGACGCTGCGCA
ACCGCCTGGTGGACGCGGTAGCCGAGGCCGAGTGTGCGGCTTTTGAATCGTGCGGGCTGGACGTCGACCA
GTTGCGCGAACTCGTCGACACCACCTCGAATTTGACTTCGTAACCACCCGCGCCCGGCGCGGGCGTTCAC
CCTTGACTTTTATTTTCATCTGGATATATTTCGGGTGAATGGAAAGGGGTGACCATGCCGACCTACACAT
TCCGTTGTTCCCACTGCGGTCCCTTCGATCTCACCTGCGCGATCTCCGAGCGCGATGCGGCGGCGACCTG
TCCGGAGTGCCGGACGCCGGCGCGCCGGGTCTTCGGTTCGGTAGGGCTGACGACATTCACCGCGGGACAT
CACCGCGCATTCGACGCGGCGTCCGCGAGCGCCGAAAGTCCCACGGTGGTGAAGTCGATTCCCGCAGGCG
CGGACCGCCCGCGGGCCCCGCGCCGCAATCCCGGTCTACCGAGTCTGCCGAGGTACTAGCGACATGGGTG
GCGTCGGGCTCTTCTACGTGGGTGCGGTGCTCATCATCGACGGGCTGATGCTGCTGGGCCGCATCAGCCC
ACGAGGCGCAACACCGCTGAACTTCTTCGTCGGCGGACTGCAGGTGGTGACGCCTACGGTGCTGATCCTG
CAGTCCGGCGGAGACGCGGCCGTGATCTTCGCGGCCTCCGGGCTCTACCTGTTCGGCTTCACCTACCTGT
GGGTGGCCATCAACAACGTGACCGACTGGGACGGAGAAGGTCTCGGATGGTTCTCGCTGTTCGTCGCGAT
CGCCGCACTCGGCTACTCGTGGCACGCGTTCACCGCCGAGGCCGACCCGGCGTTCGGGGTGATCTGGCTG
CTGTGGGCAGTGCTGTGGTTCATGCTGTTCCTGCTGCTCGGCCTGGGGCACGACGCACTGGGGCCCGCCG
TCGGGTTCGTCGCGGTGGCCGAAGGCGTGATCACCGCCGCCGTGCCGGCCTTCCTGATCGTGTCGGGCAA
CTGGGAAACCGGCCCGCTCCCCGCCGCGGTCATCGCCGTGATCGGTTTTGCCGCAGTTGTTCTCGCATAC
CCCATCGGGCGCCGTCTCGCAGCGCCGTCAGTCACCAACCCTCCACCGGCCGCGCTCGCGGCCACCACCC
GATAAGAGAAAGGGAGTCCACATATGGCTGAAAATGCTGTCACCAAGCAGGATTCGCCCAAGGCACCCGA
GACGATCTCGCAAGTGCTGCAGGTGCTCGTGCCGCAGCTGGCGCGTGCAGTGCCCAAGGGTATGGACCCC
GACCGCATCGCGCGGATCGTGCAAACCGAGATCCGCAAGTCGCGCAACGCGAAAGCTGCTGGCATCGCTA
AGCAGTCCCTCGACGACTGCACGCAAGAGTCATTTGCCGGTGCGCTGCTGACCTCGGCCGCGCTCGGTCT
CGAGCCCGGTGTCAACGGCGAGTGCTACCTCGTGCCCTACCGCGACACCCGGCGCGGCGTGGTCGAGTGC
CAGCTGATCATCGGCTACCAGGGCATCGTCAAACTGTTCTGGCAGCACCCGCGCGCCTCCCGGATCGACG
CGCAGTGGGTCGGCGCGAACGACGAATTCCATTACACCATGGGCCTCAATCCGACGCTGAAACACGTGAA
GGCCAAGGGTGATCGGGGTAATCCGGTCTACTTCTACGCGATCGTCGAGGTGACCGGCGCTGAGCCGCTG
TGGGACGTGTTCACCGCCGACGAGATCAGGGAATTGCGTCGCGGCAAGGTCGGATCCTCGGGCGACATCA
AGGACCCGCAGCGCTGGATGGAGCGGAAGACCGCGCTCAAACAGGTGCTGAAGCTGGCACCGAAGACGAC
GCGGCTCGACGCGGCGATCCGCGCCGACGATCGCCCGGGCACCGACCTGTCACAGTCGCAGGCGCTCGCG
CTGCCGTCGACCGTCAAGCCGACGGCCGACTACATCGACGGCGAGATCGCCGAGCCGCACGAGGTCGATA
CGCCACCGAAGTCGTCGCGCGCACAACGCGCGCAGCGCGCCACCGCGCCGGCGCCCGACGTGCAGATGGC
CAATCCCGATCAGCTGAAGCGCCTCGGCGAGATCCAGAAGGCCGAAAAGTACAACGACGCCGATTGGTTC
AAGTTCCTCGCCGATTCGGCCGGCGTCAAAGCCACGCGCGCCGCCGACCTCACGTTCGACGAGGCGAAGG
CTGTCATCGACATGTTCGACGGGCCCAACGCATGAGCGCCCCGGCGAATTCCGACGCGGTGGTTGATCTG
CAACTAGCGTACGATCGACTGCCAGGCATCAAATAAAACGAAAGGCTCAGTCGAAAGACTGGGCCTTTCG
TTTTATGCCATCATGGCCGCGGTGATCAGCTAGCCACCTGACGTCGGGGGGGGGGGAAAGCCACGTTGTG
TCTCAAAATCTCTGATGTTACATTGCACAAGATAAAAATATATCATCATGAACAATAAAACTGTCTGCTT
ACATAAACAGTAATACAAGGGGTGTTATGAGCCATATTCAACGGGAAACGTCTTGCTCGAGGCCGCGATT
AAATTCCAACATGGATGCTGATTTATATGGGTATAAATGGGCTCGCGATAATGTCGGGCAATCAGGTGCG
ACAATCTATCGCTTGTATGGGAAGCCCCATGCGCCAGAGTTGTTTCTGAAACATGGCAAAGGTAGCGTTG
CCAATGATGTTACAGATGAGATGGTCAGACTAAACTGGCTGACGGAATTTATGCCTCTTCCGACCATCAA
GCATTTTATCCGTACTCCTGATGATGCATGGTTACTCACCACTGCGATCCCCGGGAAAACAGCATTCCAG
GTATTAGAAGAATATCCTGATTCAGGTGAAAATATTGTTGATGCGCTGGCAGTGTTCCTGCGCCGGTTGC
ATTCGATTCCTGTTTGTAATTGTCCTTTTAACAGCGATCGCGTATTTCGTCTCGCTCAGGCGCAATCACG
AATGAATAACGGTTTGGTTGATGCGAGTGATTTTGATGACGAGCGTAATGGCTGGCCTGTTGAACAAGTC
TGGAAAGAAATGCATAATCTTTTGCCATTCTCACCGGATTCAGTCGTCACTCATGGTGATTTCTCACTTG
ATAACCTTATTTTTGACGAGGGGAAATTAATAGGTTGTATTGATGTTGGACGAGTCGGAATCGCAGACCG
ATACCAGGATCTTGCCATCCTATGGAACTGCCTCGGTGAGTTTTCTCCTTCATTACAGAAACGGCTTTTT
CAAAAATATGGTATTGATAATCCTGATATGAATAAATTGCAGTTTCATTTGATGCTCGATGAGTTTTTCT
AATCAGAATTGGTTAATTGGTTGTAACACTGGCAGAGCATTACGCTGACTTGACGGGACGGCGGCTTTGT
TGAATAAATCGAACTTTTGCTGAGTTGAAGGATCAGATCACGCATCTTCCCGACAACGCAGACCGTTCCG
TGGCAAAGCAAAAGTTCAAAATCACCAACTGGTCCACCTACAACAAAGCTCTCACCAACCGTGGCTCCCT
CACTTTCTGGCTGGATGATGGGGCGATTCAGGCCTGGTATGAGTCAGCAACACCTTCTTCACGAGGCAGA
CCTCACTAGTTCCATGAGCGTCAGACCCCGTAGAAAAGATCAAAGGATCTTCTTGAGATCCTTTTTTTCT
GCGCGTAATCTGCTGCTTGCAAACAAAAAAACCACCGCTACCAGCGGTGGTTTGTTTGCCGGATCAAGAG
CTACCAACTCTTTTTCCGAAGGTAACTGGCTTCAGCAGAGCGCAGATACCAAATACTGTCCTTCTAGTGT
AGCCGTAGTTAGGCCACCACTTCAAGAACTCTGTAGCACCGCCTACATACCTCGCTCTGCTAATCCTGTT
ACCAGTGGCTGCTGCCAGTGGCGATAAGTCGTGTCTTACCGGGTTGGACTCAAGACGATAGTTACCGGAT
AAGGCGCAGCGGTCGGGCTGAACGGGGGGTTCGTGCACACAGCCCAGCTTGGAGCGAACGACCTACACCG
AACTGAGATACCTACAGCGTGAGCTATGAGAAAGCGCCACGCTTCCCGAGGGGAGAAAGGCGGACAGGTA
TCCGGTAAGCGGCAGGGTCGGAACAGGAGAGCGCACGAGGGAGCTTCCAGGGGGAAACGCCTGGTATCTT
TATAGTCCTGTCGGGTTTCGCCACCTCTGACTTGAGCGTCGATTTTTGTGATGCTCGTCAGGGGGGCGGA
GCCTATGGAAAAACGCCAGCAACGCGGCCTTTTTACGGTTCCTGGCCTTTTGCTGGCCTTTTGCTCACAT
GTTCTTTCCTGCGTTATCCCCTGATTCTGTGGATAACCGTATTACCGCCTTTGAGTGAGCTGATACCGCT
CGCCGCAGCCGAACGACCGAGCGC
