>Addgene plasmid #26910 | pJV62 | addgene partial sequence | sequence record 33187 | 26910 with Kan-R
ATTTAATCGCGGCCTCGAGCAAGACGTTTCCCGTTGAATATGGCTCATAACACCCCTTGTATTACTGNTT
TATGTAAGCAGACAGTTTTATTGTTCATGATGATATATTTTTATCTTGTGCAATGTAACATCAGAGATTT
TGAGACACAACGTGGCTTTCCCCCCCCCCCGACGTCAGGTGGCTAGCTGATCACCGCGGCCATGATGGCA
TAAAACGAAAGGCCCAGTCTTTCGACTGAGCCTTTCGTTTTATTTGATGCCTGGCAGTCGATCGTACGCT
AGTTGCAGATCAACCACCGCGTCGGAATTCGCCGGGGCGCTCATGCGTTGGGCCCGTCGAACATGTCGAT
GACAGCCTTCGCCTCGTCGAACGTGAGGTCGGCGGCGCGCGTGGCTTTGACGCCGGCCGAATCGGCGAGG
AACTTGAACCAATCGGCGTCGTTGTACTTTTCGGCCTTCTGGATCTCGCCGA
